Addgene plasmid #118194: lentiSAMv2 CAMK1D TSS-guide3
Purpose: CRISPR-mediated activation of CAMK1D. Catalytically inactive Cas9 from S. pyogenes and VP64 with 2A-BlastR.
Depositing lab: Jorge Ferrer. Depositing organization: Imperial College London. Publication: Human pancreatic islet three-dimensional chromatin architecture provides insights into the genetics of type 2 diabetes. Miguel-Escalada I, Bonas-Guarch S, Cebola I, Ponsa-Cobas J, Mendieta-Esteban J, Atla G, Javierre BM, Rolando DMY, Farabella I, Morgan CC, Garcia-Hurtado J, Beucher A, Moran I, Pasquali L, Ramos-Rodriguez M, Appel EVR, Linneberg A, Gjesing AP, Witte DR, Pedersen O, Grarup N, Ravassard P, Torrents D, Mercader JM, Piemonti L, Berney T, de Koning EJP, Kerr-Conte J, Pattou F, Fedko IO, Groop L, Prokopenko I, Hansen T, Marti-Renom MA, Fraser P, Ferrer J. Nat Genet. 2019 Jun 28. pii: 10.1038/s41588-019-0457-0. doi: 10.1038/s41588-019-0457-0. PubMed 31253982.
Backbone
  Vector backbone: lentiSAMv2
  Backbone manufacturer: Feng Zhang (Addgene #75112)
  Vector type: Mammalian Expression, Lentiviral, CRISPR
  Selectable markers: Blasticidin
Growth in bacteria
  Bacterial resistance: Ampicillin, 100 μg/mL
  Growth temperature: 37°C
  Growth strain: Stbl3
  Copy number: High Copy
Gene/Insert
  Gene/Insert name: dCas9-VP64-2A-BlastR
  gRNA/shRNA sequence: TGGCCCGGCGCTCTTGGGA
  Species: H. sapiens (human)
  Promoter: EF1a core and U6
  Cloning method: Restriction Enzyme; 5′ cloning site Unknown (destroyed during cloning); 3′ cloning site Unknown (destroyed during cloning)
  Sequencing primers: 5′ GATCCGCCACCATGGATGC
Terms and licenses: Academic/Nonprofit Terms; Industry Terms: Not Available to Industry
Depositor comments: Please visit https://www.biorxiv.org/content/early/2018/08/27/400291 for bioRxiv preprint.
How to cite: lentiSAMv2 CAMK1D TSS-guide3 was a gift from Jorge Ferrer (Addgene plasmid # 118194 ; http://n2t.net/addgene:118194 ; RRID:Addgene_118194)
