[The description below was written by a language model from this plasmid's Addgene catalogue record and pLannotate feature annotations shown in this document.]
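Description:
lentiSAMv2 CAMK1D TSS-guide3 is a lentiviral CRISPR-activation plasmid of about 13.5 kb built on the lentiSAMv2 backbone, designed to upregulate the human CAMK1D gene. It is propagated in E. coli through a high-copy ColE1/pUC origin with ampicillin resistance, and also carries an f1 origin. The viral framework is a CMV enhancer/promoter-driven truncated HIV-1 5' LTR followed by the Ψ packaging signal, RRE and cPPT/CTS, with a WPRE and a second truncated LTR closing the transfer cassette. This arrangement allows packaging into lentiviral particles and integration into mammalian cells. Outside the LTRs, the backbone retains a bGH polyadenylation signal and an SV40/EM7-driven bleomycin/Zeocin resistance cassette.

The payload has two expression units. A human U6 promoter transcribes a single guide RNA that, according to the construct name, targets the CAMK1D transcription start site region. Its S. pyogenes scaffold is interrupted by two MS2 stem loops, which bind the MS2 coat protein and so allow MS2-fused activator proteins supplied from a separate construct to be recruited. Downstream, the EF-1α core promoter drives a nucleoplasmin NLS-tagged, catalytically dead Cas9 (D10A/N863A). The catalogue record states that this is fused to the VP64 activation domain and linked by a 2A peptide to blasticidin S deaminase. The VP64 and 2A segments are not individually annotated in the feature table but would fall in the unannotated gap between dCas9 and BSD. Blasticidin therefore selects transduced cells. The plasmid was deposited for CRISPR-mediated activation of CAMK1D, in connection with a study of human pancreatic islet chromatin architecture and type 2 diabetes genetics.
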