Features (pLannotate 1.2.2; 38 found; start..end, strand, type, name):
     18..36      +  misc_RNA       MS2 stem loop: stem loop that binds the bacteriophage MS2 coat protein
     47..83      +  misc_RNA       gRNA scaffold (fragment): guide RNA scaffold for the Streptococcus pyogenes CRISPR/Cas9 system
     88..106     +  misc_RNA       MS2 stem loop: stem loop that binds the bacteriophage MS2 coat protein
    117..136     +  misc_RNA       gRNA scaffold (fragment): guide RNA scaffold for the Streptococcus pyogenes CRISPR/Cas9 system
    149..167     +  CDS            small t antigen (fragment): SV40 (simian virus 40) small t antigen
    193..404     +  promoter       EF-1α core promoter: core promoter for human elongation factor EF-1α
    421..468     +  CDS            nucleoplasmin NLS: bipartite nuclear localization signal from nucleoplasmin
    468..4569    +  CDS            dCas9 (fragment): catalytically dead mutant of the Cas9 endonuclease from the Streptococcus pyogenes Type II CRISPR/Cas system RNA-guided DNA-binding protein that lacks endonuclease activity due to the D10A mutation in the RuvC catalytic domain and the N863A mutation in the HNH catalytic domain
   4894..5292    +  CDS            BSD: blasticidin S deaminase; Aspergillus terreus BSD; confers resistance to blasticidin
   5293..5314    +  misc_feature   MCS (fragment): pBluescript multiple cloning site
   5317..5905    +  misc_feature   WPRE: woodchuck hepatitis virus posttranscriptional regulatory element
   5842..6423    +  CDS            nef (fragment): NEF_HV1H2 - Experimental evidence at protein level: Swiss-Prot protein existence level 1. Extracellular Nef protein targets CD4(+) T-lymphocytes for apoptosis by interacting with CXCR4 surface receptors. From Human immunodeficiency virus type 1 group M subtype B (isolate HXB2) (HIV-1).
   6430..6610    +  LTR            5' LTR (truncated): truncated 5' long terminal repeat (LTR) from HIV-1
   6642..6866    +  polyA_signal   bGH poly(A) signal: bovine growth hormone polyadenylation signal
   6870..6891    +  promoter       SV40 promoter (fragment): SV40 enhancer and early promoter
   6912..7340    +  rep_origin     f1 ori (sequence partly withheld): f1 bacteriophage origin of replication; arrow indicates direction of (+) strand synthesis
   7354..7683    +  promoter       SV40 promoter: SV40 enhancer and early promoter
   7731..7778    +  promoter       EM7 promoter: synthetic bacterial promoter&nbsp
   7797..8171    +  CDS            BleoR: antibiotic-binding protein; Sh ble from Streptoalloteichus hindustanus; confers resistance to bleomycin, phleomycin, and Zeocin™
   8181..8306    +  CDS            ble (fragment): BLE_KLEPN - Experimental evidence at protein level: Swiss-Prot protein existence level 1. Binding protein with a strong affinity to the bleomycin family of antibiotics. Binds to CL990; an antimitotic-antibiotic compound. From Klebsiella pneumoniae.
   8301..8422    +  polyA_signal   SV40 poly(A) signal: SV40 polyadenylation signal
   8493..8515    -  protein_bind   lac operator (fragment): The lac repressor binds to the lac operator to inhibit transcription in E. coli. This inhibition can be relieved by adding lactose or isopropyl-β-D-thiogalactopyranoside (IPTG). lac repressor encoded by lacI
   8519..8549    -  promoter       lac promoter: promoter for the E. coli lac operon
   8564..8585    -  protein_bind   CAP binding site: CAP binding activates transcription in the presence of cAMP. E. coli catabolite activator protein
   8598..8690    -  CDS            lacI (fragment): lac repressor; lacI; The lac repressor binds to the lac operator to inhibit transcription in E. coli. This inhibition can be relieved by adding lactose or isopropyl-β-D-thiogalactopyranoside (IPTG).
   8873..9461    -  rep_origin     ori: high-copy-number ColE1/pMB1/pBR322/pUC origin of replication
   9632..10492   -  CDS            AmpR: β-lactamase; bla; confers resistance to ampicillin, carbenicillin, and related antibiotics
  10493..10597   -  promoter       AmpR promoter: bla
  10656..10708   -  misc_feature   bom (fragment): basis of mobility region from pBR322
  10863..11242   +  enhancer       CMV enhancer: human cytomegalovirus immediate early enhancer
  11243..11442   +  promoter       CMV promoter: human cytomegalovirus (CMV) immediate early promoter
  11460..11640   +  LTR            5' LTR (truncated): truncated 5' long terminal repeat (LTR) from HIV-1
  11687..11812   +  misc_feature   HIV-1 Ψ: packaging signal of human immunodeficiency virus type 1
  11796..12159   +  CDS            HIV-1 gag (fragment): gag protein from human immunodeficiency virus 1; gag
  12305..12538   +  misc_feature   RRE: The Rev response element (RRE) of HIV-1 allows for Rev-dependent mRNA export from the nucleus to the cytoplasm.
  12915..13015   +  CDS            Rev (fragment): human immunodeficiency virus 1 (HIV-1) Rev protein; rev; enhances nuclear export of unspliced and incompletely spliced viral mRNAs
  13065..13182   +  misc_feature   cPPT/CTS: central polypurine tract and central termination sequence of HIV-1
  13232..13472   +  promoter       U6 promoter: RNA polymerase III promoter for human U6 snRNA
>Addgene plasmid #118194 | lentiSAMv2 CAMK1D TSS-guide3 | addgene full sequence | sequence record 240394 | Addgene NGS Result
GTTTTAGAGCTAGGCCAACATGAGGATCACCCATGTCTGCAGGGCCTAGCAAGTTAAAATAAGGCTAGTC
CGTTATCAACTTGGCCAACATGAGGATCACCCATGTCTGCAGGGCCAAGTGGCACCGAGTCGGTGCTTTT
TTTGGATCCTAGGTCTTGAAAGGAGTGGGAATTGGCTCCGGTGCCCGTCAGTGGGCAGAGCGCACATCGC
CCACAGTCCCCGAGAAGTTGGGGGGAGGGGTCGGCAATTGATCCGGTGCCTAGAGAAGGTGGCGCGGGGT
AAACTGGGAAAGTGATGTCGTGTACTGGCTCCGCCTTTTTCCCGAGGGTGGGGGAGAACCGTATATAAGT
GCAGTAGTCGCCGTGAACGTTCTTTTTCGCAACGGGTTTGCCGCCAGAACACAGGCGTACGGCCACCATG
AAAAGGCCGGCGGCCACGAAAAAGGCCGGCCAGGCAAAAAAGAAAAAGGACAAGAAGTACAGCATCGGCC
TGGCCATCGGCACCAACTCTGTGGGCTGGGCCGTGATCACCGACGAGTACAAGGTGCCCAGCAAGAAATT
CAAGGTGCTGGGCAACACCGACCGGCACAGCATCAAGAAGAACCTGATCGGAGCCCTGCTGTTCGACAGC
GGCGAAACAGCCGAGGCCACCCGGCTGAAGAGAACCGCCAGAAGAAGATACACCAGACGGAAGAACCGGA
TCTGCTATCTGCAAGAGATCTTCAGCAACGAGATGGCCAAGGTGGACGACAGCTTCTTCCACAGACTGGA
AGAGTCCTTCCTGGTGGAAGAGGATAAGAAGCACGAGCGGCACCCCATCTTCGGCAACATCGTGGACGAG
GTGGCCTACCACGAGAAGTACCCCACCATCTACCACCTGAGAAAGAAACTGGTGGACAGCACCGACAAGG
CCGACCTGCGGCTGATCTATCTGGCCCTGGCCCACATGATCAAGTTCCGGGGCCACTTCCTGATCGAGGG
CGACCTGAACCCCGACAACAGCGACGTGGACAAGCTGTTCATCCAGCTGGTGCAGACCTACAACCAGCTG
TTCGAGGAAAACCCCATCAACGCCAGCGGCGTGGACGCCAAGGCCATCCTGTCTGCCAGACTGAGCAAGA
GCAGACGGCTGGAAAATCTGATCGCCCAGCTGCCCGGCGAGAAGAAGAATGGCCTGTTCGGCAACCTGAT
TGCCCTGAGCCTGGGCCTGACCCCCAACTTCAAGAGCAACTTCGACCTGGCCGAGGATGCCAAACTGCAG
CTGAGCAAGGACACCTACGACGACGACCTGGACAACCTGCTGGCCCAGATCGGCGACCAGTACGCCGACC
TGTTTCTGGCCGCCAAGAACCTGTCCGACGCCATCCTGCTGAGCGACATCCTGAGAGTGAACACCGAGAT
CACCAAGGCCCCCCTGAGCGCCTCTATGATCAAGAGATACGACGAGCACCACCAGGACCTGACCCTGCTG
AAAGCTCTCGTGCGGCAGCAGCTGCCTGAGAAGTACAAAGAGATTTTCTTCGACCAGAGCAAGAACGGCT
ACGCCGGCTACATTGACGGCGGAGCCAGCCAGGAAGAGTTCTACAAGTTCATCAAGCCCATCCTGGAAAA
GATGGACGGCACCGAGGAACTGCTCGTGAAGCTGAACAGAGAGGACCTGCTGCGGAAGCAGCGGACCTTC
GACAACGGCAGCATCCCCCACCAGATCCACCTGGGAGAGCTGCACGCCATTCTGCGGCGGCAGGAAGATT
TTTACCCATTCCTGAAGGACAACCGGGAAAAGATCGAGAAGATCCTGACCTTCCGCATCCCCTACTACGT
GGGCCCTCTGGCCAGGGGAAACAGCAGATTCGCCTGGATGACCAGAAAGAGCGAGGAAACCATCACCCCC
TGGAACTTCGAGGAAGTGGTGGACAAGGGCGCTTCCGCCCAGAGCTTCATCGAGCGGATGACCAACTTCG
ATAAGAACCTGCCCAACGAGAAGGTGCTGCCCAAGCACAGCCTGCTGTACGAGTACTTCACCGTGTATAA
CGAGCTGACCAAAGTGAAATACGTGACCGAGGGAATGAGAAAGCCCGCCTTCCTGAGCGGCGAGCAGAAA
AAGGCCATCGTGGACCTGCTGTTCAAGACCAACCGGAAAGTGACCGTGAAGCAGCTGAAAGAGGACTACT
TCAAGAAAATCGAGTGCTTCGACTCCGTGGAAATCTCCGGCGTGGAAGATCGGTTCAACGCCTCCCTGGG
CACATACCACGATCTGCTGAAAATTATCAAGGACAAGGACTTCCTGGACAATGAGGAAAACGAGGACATT
CTGGAAGATATCGTGCTGACCCTGACACTGTTTGAGGACAGAGAGATGATCGAGGAACGGCTGAAAACCT
ATGCCCACCTGTTCGACGACAAAGTGATGAAGCAGCTGAAGCGGCGGAGATACACCGGCTGGGGCAGGCT
GAGCCGGAAGCTGATCAACGGCATCCGGGACAAGCAGTCCGGCAAGACAATCCTGGATTTCCTGAAGTCC
GACGGCTTCGCCAACAGAAACTTCATGCAGCTGATCCACGACGACAGCCTGACCTTTAAAGAGGACATCC
AGAAAGCCCAGGTGTCCGGCCAGGGCGATAGCCTGCACGAGCACATTGCCAATCTGGCCGGCAGCCCCGC
CATTAAGAAGGGCATCCTGCAGACAGTGAAGGTGGTGGACGAGCTCGTGAAAGTGATGGGCCGGCACAAG
CCCGAGAACATCGTGATCGAAATGGCCAGAGAGAACCAGACCACCCAGAAGGGACAGAAGAACAGCCGCG
AGAGAATGAAGCGGATCGAAGAGGGCATCAAAGAGCTGGGCAGCCAGATCCTGAAAGAACACCCCGTGGA
AAACACCCAGCTGCAGAACGAGAAGCTGTACCTGTACTACCTGCAGAATGGGCGGGATATGTACGTGGAC
CAGGAACTGGACATCAACCGGCTGTCCGACTACGATGTGGACCACATCGTGCCTCAGAGCTTTCTGAAGG
ACGACTCCATCGACAACAAGGTGCTGACCAGAAGCGACAAGGCCCGGGGCAAGAGCGACAACGTGCCCTC
CGAAGAGGTCGTGAAGAAGATGAAGAACTACTGGCGGCAGCTGCTGAACGCCAAGCTGATTACCCAGAGA
AAGTTCGACAATCTGACCAAGGCCGAGAGAGGCGGCCTGAGCGAACTGGATAAGGCCGGCTTCATCAAGA
GACAGCTGGTGGAAACCCGGCAGATCACAAAGCACGTGGCACAGATCCTGGACTCCCGGATGAACACTAA
GTACGACGAGAATGACAAGCTGATCCGGGAAGTGAAAGTGATCACCCTGAAGTCCAAGCTGGTGTCCGAT
TTCCGGAAGGATTTCCAGTTTTACAAAGTGCGCGAGATCAACAACTACCACCACGCCCACGACGCCTACC
TGAACGCCGTCGTGGGAACCGCCCTGATCAAAAAGTACCCTAAGCTGGAAAGCGAGTTCGTGTACGGCGA
CTACAAGGTGTACGACGTGCGGAAGATGATCGCCAAGAGCGAGCAGGAAATCGGCAAGGCTACCGCCAAG
TACTTCTTCTACAGCAACATCATGAACTTTTTCAAGACCGAGATTACCCTGGCCAACGGCGAGATCCGGA
AGCGGCCTCTGATCGAGACAAACGGCGAAACCGGGGAGATCGTGTGGGATAAGGGCCGGGATTTTGCCAC
CGTGCGGAAAGTGCTGAGCATGCCCCAAGTGAATATCGTGAAAAAGACCGAGGTGCAGACAGGCGGCTTC
AGCAAAGAGTCTATCCTGCCCAAGAGGAACAGCGATAAGCTGATCGCCAGAAAGAAGGACTGGGACCCTA
AGAAGTACGGCGGCTTCGACAGCCCCACCGTGGCCTATTCTGTGCTGGTGGTGGCCAAAGTGGAAAAGGG
CAAGTCCAAGAAACTGAAGAGTGTGAAAGAGCTGCTGGGGATCACCATCATGGAAAGAAGCAGCTTCGAG
AAGAATCCCATCGACTTTCTGGAAGCCAAGGGCTACAAAGAAGTGAAAAAGGACCTGATCATCAAGCTGC
CTAAGTACTCCCTGTTCGAGCTGGAAAACGGCCGGAAGAGAATGCTGGCCTCTGCCGGCGAACTGCAGAA
GGGAAACGAACTGGCCCTGCCCTCCAAATATGTGAACTTCCTGTACCTGGCCAGCCACTATGAGAAGCTG
AAGGGCTCCCCCGAGGATAATGAGCAGAAACAGCTGTTTGTGGAACAGCACAAGCACTACCTGGACGAGA
TCATCGAGCAGATCAGCGAGTTCTCCAAGAGAGTGATCCTGGCCGACGCTAATCTGGACAAAGTGCTGTC
CGCCTACAACAAGCACCGGGATAAGCCCATCAGAGAGCAGGCCGAGAATATCATCCACCTGTTTACCCTG
ACCAATCTGGGAGCCCCTGCCGCCTTCAAGTACTTTGACACCACCATCGACCGGAAGAGGTACACCAGCA
CCAAAGAGGTGCTGGACGCCACCCTGATCCACCAGAGCATCACCGGCCTGTACGAGACACGGATCGACCT
GTCTCAGCTGGGAGGCGACAGCGCTGGAGGAGGTGGAAGCGGAGGAGGAGGAAGCGGAGGAGGAGGTAGC
GGACCTAAGAAAAAGAGGAAGGTGGCGGCCGCTGGATCCGGACGGGCTGACGCATTGGACGATTTTGATC
TGGATATGCTGGGAAGTGACGCCCTCGATGATTTTGACCTTGACATGCTTGGTTCGGATGCCCTTGATGA
CTTTGACCTCGACATGCTCGGCAGTGACGCCCTTGATGATTTCGACCTGGACATGCTGATTAACTGTACA
GGCAGTGGAGAGGGCAGAGGAAGTCTGCTAACATGCGGTGACGTCGAGGAGAATCCTGGCCCAATGGCCA
AGCCTTTGTCTCAAGAAGAATCCACCCTCATTGAAAGAGCAACGGCTACAATCAACAGCATCCCCATCTC
TGAAGACTACAGCGTCGCCAGCGCAGCTCTCTCTAGCGACGGCCGCATCTTCACTGGTGTCAATGTATAT
CATTTTACTGGGGGACCTTGTGCAGAACTCGTGGTGCTGGGCACTGCTGCTGCTGCGGCAGCTGGCAACC
TGACTTGTATCGTCGCGATCGGAAATGAGAACAGGGGCATCTTGAGCCCCTGCGGACGGTGCCGACAGGT
GCTTCTCGATCTGCATCCTGGGATCAAAGCCATAGTGAAGGACAGTGATGGACAGCCGACGGCAGTTGGG
ATTCGTGAATTGCTGCCCTCTGGTTATGTGTGGGAGGGCTAAGAATTCGATATCAAGCTTATCGGTAATC
AACCTCTGGATTACAAAATTTGTGAAAGATTGACTGGTATTCTTAACTATGTTGCTCCTTTTACGCTATG
TGGATACGCTGCTTTAATGCCTTTGTATCATGCTATTGCTTCCCGTATGGCTTTCATTTTCTCCTCCTTG
TATAAATCCTGGTTGCTGTCTCTTTATGAGGAGTTGTGGCCCGTTGTCAGGCAACGTGGCGTGGTGTGCA
CTGTGTTTGCTGACGCAACCCCCACTGGTTGGGGCATTGCCACCACCTGTCAGCTCCTTTCCGGGACTTT
CGCTTTCCCCCTCCCTATTGCCACGGCGGAACTCATCGCCGCCTGCCTTGCCCGCTGCTGGACAGGGGCT
CGGCTGTTGGGCACTGACAATTCCGTGGTGTTGTCGGGGAAATCATCGTCCTTTCCTTGGCTGCTCGCCT
GTGTTGCCACCTGGATTCTGCGCGGGACGTCCTTCTGCTACGTCCCTTCGGCCCTCAATCCAGCGGACCT
TCCTTCCCGCGGCCTGCTGCCGGCTCTGCGGCCTCTTCCGCGTCTTCGCCTTCGCCCTCAGACGAGTCGG
ATCTCCCTTTGGGCCGCCTCCCCGCATCGATACCGTCGACCTCGAGACCTAGAAAAACATGGAGCAATCA
CAAGTAGCAATACAGCAGCTACCAATGCTGATTGTGCCTGGCTAGAAGCACAAGAGGAGGAGGAGGTGGG
TTTTCCAGTCACACCTCAGGTACCTTTAAGACCAATGACTTACAAGGCAGCTGTAGATCTTAGCCACTTT
TTAAAAGAAAAGGGGGGACTGGAAGGGCTAATTCACTCCCAACGAAGACAAGATATCCTTGATCTGTGGA
TCTACCACACACAAGGCTACTTCCCTGATTGGCAGAACTACACACCAGGGCCAGGGATCAGATATCCACT
GACCTTTGGATGGTGCTACAAGCTAGTACCAGTTGAGCAAGAGAAGGTAGAAGAAGCCAATGAAGGAGAG
AACACCCGCTTGTTACACCCTGTGAGCCTGCATGGGATGGATGACCCGGAGAGAGAAGTATTAGAGTGGA
GGTTTGACAGCCGCCTAGCATTTCATCACATGGCCCGAGAGCTGCATCCGGACTGTACTGGGTCTCTCTG
GTTAGACCAGATCTGAGCCTGGGAGCTCTCTGGCTAACTAGGGAACCCACTGCTTAAGCCTCAATAAAGC
TTGCCTTGAGTGCTTCAAGTAGTGTGTGCCCGTCTGTTGTGTGACTCTGGTAACTAGAGATCCCTCAGAC
CCTTTTAGTCAGTGTGGAAAATCTCTAGCAGGGCCCGTTTAAACCCGCTGATCAGCCTCGACTGTGCCTT
CTAGTTGCCAGCCATCTGTTGTTTGCCCCTCCCCCGTGCCTTCCTTGACCCTGGAAGGTGCCACTCCCAC
TGTCCTTTCCTAATAAAATGAGGAAATTGCATCGCATTGTCTGAGTAGGTGTCATTCTATTCTGGGGGGT
GGGGTGGGGCAGGACAGCAAGGGGGAGGATTGGGAAGACAATAGCAGGCATGCTGGGGATGCGGTGGGCT
CTATGGCTTCTGAGGCGGAAAGAACCAGCTGGGGCTCTAGGGGGTATCCCC
[124 nt withheld, positions 6912-7035]
C
[91 nt withheld, positions 7037-7127]
A
[49 nt withheld, positions 7129-7177]
CCTTTGACGTTGGAGTCCACGTTCTTT
[37 nt withheld, positions 7205-7241]
ACCCTATCTCGGTCTATTCTTTTGATTTATAAGGGATTTTGCCGATTTCGGCCTATTGGTTAAAAAATGA
GCTGATTTAACAAAAATTTAACGCGAATTAATTCTGTGGAATGTGTGTCAGTTAGGGTGTGGAAAGTCCC
CAGGCTCCCCAGCAGGCAGAAGTATGCAAAGCATGCATCTCAATTAGTCAGCAACCAGGTGTGGAAAGTC
CCCAGGCTCCCCAGCAGGCAGAAGTATGCAAAGCATGCATCTCAATTAGTCAGCAACCATAGTCCCGCCC
CTAACTCCGCCCATCCCGCCCCTAACTCCGCCCAGTTCCGCCCATTCTCCGCCCCATGGCTGACTAATTT
TTTTTATTTATGCAGAGGCCGAGGCCGCCTCTGCCTCTGAGCTATTCCAGAAGTAGTGAGGAGGCTTTTT
TGGAGGCCTAGGCTTTTGCAAAAAGCTCCCGGGAGCTTGTATATCCATTTTCGGATCTGATCAGCACGTG
TTGACAATTAATCATCGGCATAGTATATCGGCATAGTATAATACGACAAGGTGAGGAACTAAACCATGGC
CAAGTTGACCAGTGCCGTTCCGGTGCTCACCGCGCGCGACGTCGCCGGAGCGGTCGAGTTCTGGACCGAC
CGGCTCGGGTTCTCCCGGGACTTCGTGGAGGACGACTTCGCCGGTGTGGTCCGGGACGACGTGACCCTGT
TCATCAGCGCGGTCCAGGACCAGGTGGTGCCGGACAACACCCTGGCCTGGGTGTGGGTGCGCGGCCTGGA
CGAGCTGTACGCCGAGTGGTCGGAGGTCGTGTCCACGAACTTCCGGGACGCCTCCGGGCCGGCCATGACC
GAGATCGGCGAGCAGCCGTGGGGGCGGGAGTTCGCCCTGCGCGACCCGGCCGGCAACTGCGTGCACTTCG
TGGCCGAGGAGCAGGACTGACACGTGCTACGAGATTTCGATTCCACCGCCGCCTTCTATGAAAGGTTGGG
CTTCGGAATCGTTTTCCGGGACGCCGGCTGGATGATCCTCCAGCGCGGGGATCTCATGCTGGAGTTCTTC
GCCCACCCCAACTTGTTTATTGCAGCTTATAATGGTTACAAATAAAGCAATAGCATCACAAATTTCACAA
ATAAAGCATTTTTTTCACTGCATTCTAGTTGTGGTTTGTCCAAACTCATCAATGTATCTTATCATGTCTG
TATACCGTCGACCTCTAGCTAGAGCTTGGCGTAATCATGGTCATAGCTGTTTCCTGTGTGAAATTGTTAT
CCGCTCACAATTCCACACAACATACGAGCCGGAAGCATAAAGTGTAAAGCCTGGGGTGCCTAATGAGTGA
GCTAACTCACATTAATTGCGTTGCGCTCACTGCCCGCTTTCCAGTCGGGAAACCTGTCGTGCCAGCTGCA
TTAATGAATCGGCCAACGCGCGGGGAGAGGCGGTTTGCGTATTGGGCGCTCTTCCGCTTCCTCGCTCACT
GACTCGCTGCGCTCGGTCGTTCGGCTGCGGCGAGCGGTATCAGCTCACTCAAAGGCGGTAATACGGTTAT
CCACAGAATCAGGGGATAACGCAGGAAAGAACATGTGAGCAAAAGGCCAGCAAAAGGCCAGGAACCGTAA
AAAGGCCGCGTTGCTGGCGTTTTTCCATAGGCTCCGCCCCCCTGACGAGCATCACAAAAATCGACGCTCA
AGTCAGAGGTGGCGAAACCCGACAGGACTATAAAGATACCAGGCGTTTCCCCCTGGAAGCTCCCTCGTGC
GCTCTCCTGTTCCGACCCTGCCGCTTACCGGATACCTGTCCGCCTTTCTCCCTTCGGGAAGCGTGGCGCT
TTCTCATAGCTCACGCTGTAGGTATCTCAGTTCGGTGTAGGTCGTTCGCTCCAAGCTGGGCTGTGTGCAC
GAACCCCCCGTTCAGCCCGACCGCTGCGCCTTATCCGGTAACTATCGTCTTGAGTCCAACCCGGTAAGAC
ACGACTTATCGCCACTGGCAGCAGCCACTGGTAACAGGATTAGCAGAGCGAGGTATGTAGGCGGTGCTAC
AGAGTTCTTGAAGTGGTGGCCTAACTACGGCTACACTAGAAGAACAGTATTTGGTATCTGCGCTCTGCTG
AAGCCAGTTACCTTCGGAAAAAGAGTTGGTAGCTCTTGATCCGGCAAACAAACCACCGCTGGTAGCGGTG
GTTTTTTTGTTTGCAAGCAGCAGATTACGCGCAGAAAAAAAGGATCTCAAGAAGATCCTTTGATCTTTTC
TACGGGGTCTGACGCTCAGTGGAACGAAAACTCACGTTAAGGGATTTTGGTCATGAGATTATCAAAAAGG
ATCTTCACCTAGATCCTTTTAAATTAAAAATGAAGTTTTAAATCAATCTAAAGTATATATGAGTAAACTT
GGTCTGACAGTTACCAATGCTTAATCAGTGAGGCACCTATCTCAGCGATCTGTCTATTTCGTTCATCCAT
AGTTGCCTGACTCCCCGTCGTGTAGATAACTACGATACGGGAGGGCTTACCATCTGGCCCCAGTGCTGCA
ATGATACCGCGAGACCCACGCTCACCGGCTCCAGATTTATCAGCAATAAACCAGCCAGCCGGAAGGGCCG
AGCGCAGAAGTGGTCCTGCAACTTTATCCGCCTCCATCCAGTCTATTAATTGTTGCCGGGAAGCTAGAGT
AAGTAGTTCGCCAGTTAATAGTTTGCGCAACGTTGTTGCCATTGCTACAGGCATCGTGGTGTCACGCTCG
TCGTTTGGTATGGCTTCATTCAGCTCCGGTTCCCAACGATCAAGGCGAGTTACATGATCCCCCATGTTGT
GCAAAAAAGCGGTTAGCTCCTTCGGTCCTCCGATCGTTGTCAGAAGTAAGTTGGCCGCAGTGTTATCACT
CATGGTTATGGCAGCACTGCATAATTCTCTTACTGTCATGCCATCCGTAAGATGCTTTTCTGTGACTGGT
GAGTACTCAACCAAGTCATTCTGAGAATAGTGTATGCGGCGACCGAGTTGCTCTTGCCCGGCGTCAATAC
GGGATAATACCGCGCCACATAGCAGAACTTTAAAAGTGCTCATCATTGGAAAACGTTCTTCGGGGCGAAA
ACTCTCAAGGATCTTACCGCTGTTGAGATCCAGTTCGATGTAACCCACTCGTGCACCCAACTGATCTTCA
GCATCTTTTACTTTCACCAGCGTTTCTGGGTGAGCAAAAACAGGAAGGCAAAATGCCGCAAAAAAGGGAA
TAAGGGCGACACGGAAATGTTGAATACTCATACTCTTCCTTTTTCAATATTATTGAAGCATTTATCAGGG
TTATTGTCTCATGAGCGGATACATATTTGAATGTATTTAGAAAAATAAACAAATAGGGGTTCCGCGCACA
TTTCCCCGAAAAGTGCCACCTGACGTCGACGGATCGGGAGATCTCCCGATCCCCTATGGTGCACTCTCAG
TACAATCTGCTCTGATGCCGCATAGTTAAGCCAGTATCTGCTCCCTGCTTGTGTGTTGGAGGTCGCTGAG
TAGTGCGCGAGCAAAATTTAAGCTACAACAAGGCAAGGCTTGACCGACAATTGCATGAAGAATCTGCTTA
GGGTTAGGCGTTTTGCGCTGCTTCGCGATGTACGGGCCAGATATACGCGTTGACATTGATTATTGACTAG
TTATTAATAGTAATCAATTACGGGGTCATTAGTTCATAGCCCATATATGGAGTTCCGCGTTACATAACTT
ACGGTAAATGGCCCGCCTGGCTGACCGCCCAACGACCCCCGCCCATTGACGTCAATAATGACGTATGTTC
CCATAGTAACGCCAATAGGGACTTTCCATTGACGTCAATGGGTGGAGTATTTACGGTAAACTGCCCACTT
GGCAGTACATCAAGTGTATCATATGCCAAGTACGCCCCCTATTGACGTCAATGACGGTAAATGGCCCGCC
TGGCATTATGCCCAGTACATGACCTTATGGGACTTTCCTACTTGGCAGTACATCTACGTATTAGTCATCG
CTATTACCATGGTGATGCGGTTTTGGCAGTACATCAATGGGCGTGGATAGCGGTTTGACTCACGGGGATT
TCCAAGTCTCCACCCCATTGACGTCAATGGGAGTTTGTTTTGGCACCAAAATCAACGGGACTTTCCAAAA
TGTCGTAACAACTCCGCCCCATTGACGCAAATGGGCGGTAGGCGTGTACGGTGGGAGGTCTATATAAGCA
GCGCGTTTTGCCTGTACTGGGTCTCTCTGGTTAGACCAGATCTGAGCCTGGGAGCTCTCTGGCTAACTAG
GGAACCCACTGCTTAAGCCTCAATAAAGCTTGCCTTGAGTGCTTCAAGTAGTGTGTGCCCGTCTGTTGTG
TGACTCTGGTAACTAGAGATCCCTCAGACCCTTTTAGTCAGTGTGGAAAATCTCTAGCAGTGGCGCCCGA
ACAGGGACTTGAAAGCGAAAGGGAAACCAGAGGAGCTCTCTCGACGCAGGACTCGGCTTGCTGAAGCGCG
CACGGCAAGAGGCGAGGGGCGGCGACTGGTGAGTACGCCAAAAATTTTGACTAGCGGAGGCTAGAAGGAG
AGAGATGGGTGCGAGAGCGTCAGTATTAAGCGGGGGAGAATTAGATCGCGATGGGAAAAAATTCGGTTAA
GGCCAGGGGGAAAGAAAAAATATAAATTAAAACATATAGTATGGGCAAGCAGGGAGCTAGAACGATTCGC
AGTTAATCCTGGCCTGTTAGAAACATCAGAAGGCTGTAGACAAATACTGGGACAGCTACAACCATCCCTT
CAGACAGGATCAGAAGAACTTAGATCATTATATAATACAGTAGCAACCCTCTATTGTGTGCATCAAAGGA
TAGAGATAAAAGACACCAAGGAAGCTTTAGACAAGATAGAGGAAGAGCAAAACAAAAGTAAGACCACCGC
ACAGCAAGCGGCCGCTGATCTTCAGACCTGGAGGAGGAGATATGAGGGACAATTGGAGAAGTGAATTATA
TAAATATAAAGTAGTAAAAATTGAACCATTAGGAGTAGCACCCACCAAGGCAAAGAGAAGAGTGGTGCAG
AGAGAAAAAAGAGCAGTGGGAATAGGAGCTTTGTTCCTTGGGTTCTTGGGAGCAGCAGGAAGCACTATGG
GCGCAGCGTCAATGACGCTGACGGTACAGGCCAGACAATTATTGTCTGGTATAGTGCAGCAGCAGAACAA
TTTGCTGAGGGCTATTGAGGCGCAACAGCATCTGTTGCAACTCACAGTCTGGGGCATCAAGCAGCTCCAG
GCAAGAATCCTGGCTGTGGAAAGATACCTAAAGGATCAACAGCTCCTGGGGATTTGGGGTTGCTCTGGAA
AACTCATTTGCACCACTGCTGTGCCTTGGAATGCTAGTTGGAGTAATAAATCTCTGGAACAGATTTGGAA
TCACACGACCTGGATGGAGTGGGACAGAGAAATTAACAATTACACAAGCTTAATACACTCCTTAATTGAA
GAATCGCAAAACCAGCAAGAAAAGAATGAACAAGAATTATTGGAATTAGATAAATGGGCAAGTTTGTGGA
ATTGGTTTAACATAACAAATTGGCTGTGGTATATAAAATTATTCATAATGATAGTAGGAGGCTTGGTAGG
TTTAAGAATAGTTTTTGCTGTACTTTCTATAGTGAATAGAGTTAGGCAGGGATATTCACCATTATCGTTT
CAGACCCACCTCCCAACCCCGAGGGGACCCGACAGGCCCGAAGGAATAGAAGAAGAAGGTGGAGAGAGAG
ACAGAGACAGATCCATTCGATTAGTGAACGGATCGGCACTGCGTGCGCCAATTCTGCAGACAAATGGCAG
TATTCATCCACAATTTTAAAAGAAAAGGGGGGATTGGGGGGTACAGTGCAGGGGAAAGAATAGTAGACAT
AATAGCAACAGACATACAAACTAAAGAATTACAAAAACAAATTACAAAAATTCAAAATTTTCGGGTTTAT
TACAGGGACAGCAGAGATCCAGTTTGGTTAATTAGCTAGCGAGGGCCTATTTCCCATGATTCCTTCATAT
TTGCATATACGATACAAGGCTGTTAGAGAGATAATTGGAATTAATTTGACTGTAAACACAAAGATATTAG
TACAAAATACGTGACGTAGAAAGTAATAATTTCTTGGGTAGTTTGCAGTTTTAAAATTATGTTTTAAAAT
GGACTATCATATGCTTACCGTAACTTGAAAGTATTTCGATTTCTTGGCTTTATATATCTTGTGGAAAGGA
CGAAACACCGTGGCCCGGCGCTCTTGGGA
