>Addgene plasmid #118194 | lentiSAMv2 CAMK1D TSS-guide3 | depositor partial sequence | sequence record 223291 | Guide RNA, MS2 stem loops, EF1a core promoter, NLS
NNNNNNNNNNNTTNNAGTTTTAATTATGTTTTAAATGGACTATCATATGCTTACCGTAACTTGAAAGTAT
TTCGATTTCTTGGCTTTATATATCTTGTGGAAAGGACGAAACACCGTGGCCCGGCGCTCTTGGGAGTTTT
AGAGCTAGGCCAACATGAGGATCACCCATGTCTGCAGGGCCTAGCAAGTTAAAATAAGGCTAGTCCGTTA
TCAACTTGGCCAACATGAGGATCACCCATGTCTGCAGGGCCAAGTGGCACCGAGTCGGTGCTTTTTTTGG
ATCCTAGGTCTTGAAAGGAGTGGGAATTGGCTCCGGTGCCCGTCAGTGGGCAGAGCGCACATCGCCCACA
GTCCCCGAGAAGTTGGGGGGAGGGGTCGGCAATTGATCCGGTGCCTAGAGAAGGTGGCGCGGGGTAAACT
GGGAAAGTGATGTCGTGTACTGGCTCCGCCTTTTTCCCGAGGGTGGGGGAGAACCGTATATAAGTGCAGT
AGTCGCCGTGAACGTTCTTTTTCGCAACGGGTTTGCCGCCAGAACACAGGCGTACGGCCACCATGAAAAG
GCCGGCGGCCACGAAAAAGGCCGGCCAGGCAAAAAAGAAAAAGGACAAGAAGTACAGCATCGGCCTGGCC
ATCGGCACCAACTCTGTGGGCTGGGCCGTGATCACCGACGAGTACAAGGTGCCCAGCAAGAAATTCAAGG
TGCTGGGCAACACCGACCGGCACAGCATCAAGAAGAACCTGATCGGAGCCCTGCTGTTCGACAGCGGCGA
AACAGCCGAGGCCACCCGGCTGAAGAGAACCGCCAGAAGAAGATACACCAGACGGAAGAACCGGATCTGC
TATCTGCAAGAGATCTTCAGCAACGAGATGGCCAAGGTGGACGACAGCTTCTTCCACAGACTGGAAGAGT
CCTTCCTGGTGGAAGAGGATAAGAAGCACGAGCGGCACCCCATCTTCGGCAACATCGTGGACAAGGTGGC
CTACCACGAGAAGTACCCCACCATCTACCACCTGAAGAAAGAAACTGGTGGAAAGCAACGACAAGGCCGA
CCTGCGGCTGATCTATCTGGCCCTGGCCCACATGATCAAGTTCCGGGGCCACTTCCTGATCGAGGGCGAA
CTGAACCCCCAGAACAACGACATGGAACAAGCTGTTCATCCAGCTGGTGGAAAACTAACACCAGCTGTTC
AAGGAAAACCCATCAACGCCAGGGGGTTGTAAGCCAGGGCCTACCTGGCTGCCAAAATGG
